>Addgene plasmid #239345 | TCTN3 minigene (pAVA3939) | addgene full sequence | sequence record 479137 | Addgene NGS Result
TCTATAGTGTCACCTAAATGCTAGAGCTCGCTGATCAGCCTCGACTGTGCCTTCTAGTTGCCAGCCATCT
GTTGTTTGCCCCTCCCCCGTGCCTTCCTTGACCCTGGAAGGTGCCACTCCCACTGTCCTTTCCTAATAAA
ATGAGGAAATTGCATCGCATTGTCTGAGTAGGTGTCATTCTATTCTGGGGGGTGGGGTGGGGCAGGACAG
CAAGGGGGAGGATTGGGAAGACAATAGCAGGCATGCTGGGGATGCGGTGGGCTCTATGGCTCTGACCTAT
CGCGGTCGTCTTAATGCCTGGGGTGCCTAATGAGTGAGCTAACTCACATTAATTGCGTTGCGCTCACTGC
CCGCTTTCCAGTCGGGAAACCTGTCGTGCCAGCTGCATTAATGAATCGGCCAACGCGCGGGGAGAGGCGG
TTTGCGTATTGGGCGCTCTTCCGCTTCCTCGCTCACTGACTCGCTGCGCTCGGTCGTTCGGCTGCGGCGA
GCGGTATCAGCTCACTCAAAGGCGGTAATACGGTTATCCACAGAATCAGGGGATAACGCAGGAAAGAACA
TGTGAGCAAAAGGCCAGCAAAAGGCCAGGAACCGTAAAAAGGCCGCGTTGCTGGCGTTTTTCCATAGGCT
CCGCCCCCCTGACGAGCATCACAAAAATCGACGCTCAAGTCAGAGGTGGCGAAACCCGACAGGACTATAA
AGATACCAGGCGTTTCCCCCTGGAAGCTCCCTCGTGCGCTCTCCTGTTCCGACCCTGCCGCTTACCGGAT
ACCTGTCCGCCTTTCTCCCTTCGGGAAGCGTGGCGCTTTCTCATAGCTCACGCTGTAGGTATCTCAGTTC
GGTGTAGGTCGTTCGCTCCAAGCTGGGCTGTGTGCACGAACCCCCCGTTCAGCCCGACCGCTGCGCCTTA
TCCGGTAACTATCGTCTTGAGTCCAACCCGGTAAGACACGACTTATCGCCACTGGCAGCAGCCACTGGTA
ACAGGATTAGCAGAGCGAGGTATGTAGGCGGTGCTACAGAGTTCTTGAAGTGGTGGCCTAACTACGGCTA
CACTAGAAGAACAGTATTTGGTATCTGCGCTCTGCTGAAGCCAGTTACCTTCGGAAAAAGAGTTGGTAGC
TCTTGATCCGGCAAACAAACCACCGCTGGTAGCGGTGGTTTTTTTGTTTGCAAGCAGCAGATTACGCGCA
GAAAAAAAGGATCTCAAGAAGATCCTTTGATCTTTTCTACGGGGTCTGACGCTCAGTGGAACGAAAACTC
ACGTTAAGGGATTTTGGTCATGAGATTATCAAAAAGGATCTTCACCTAGATCCTTTTAAATTAAAAATGA
AGTTTTAAATCAATCTAAAGTATATATGAGTAAACTTGGTCTGACAGTTACCAATGCTTAATCAGTGAGG
CACCTATCTCAGCGATCTGTCTATTTCGTTCATCCATAGTTGCCTGACTCCCCGTCGTGTAGATAACTAC
GATACGGGAGGGCTTACCATCTGGCCCCAGTGCTGCAATGATACCGCGAGACCCACGCTCACCGGCTCCA
GATTTATCAGCAATAAACCAGCCAGCCGGAAGGGCCGAGCGCAGAAGTGGTCCTGCAACTTTATCCGCCT
CCATCCAGTCTATTAATTGTTGCCGGGAAGCTAGAGTAAGTAGTTCGCCAGTTAATAGTTTGCGCAACGT
TGTTGCCATTGCTACAGGCATCGTGGTGTCACGCTCGTCGTTTGGTATGGCTTCATTCAGCTCCGGTTCC
CAACGATCAAGGCGAGTTACATGATCCCCCATGTTGTGCAAAAAAGCGGTTAGCTCCTTCGGTCCTCCGA
TCGTTGTCAGAAGTAAGTTGGCCGCAGTGTTATCACTCATGGTTATGGCAGCACTGCATAATTCTCTTAC
TGTCATGCCATCCGTAAGATGCTTTTCTGTGACTGGTGAGTACTCAACCAAGTCATTCTGAGAATAGTGT
ATGCGGCGACCGAGTTGCTCTTGCCCGGCGTCAATACGGGATAATACCGCGCCACATAGCAGAACTTTAA
AAGTGCTCATCATTGGAAAACGTTCTTCGGGGCGAAAACTCTCAAGGATCTTACCGCTGTTGAGATCCAG
TTCGATGTAACCCACTCGTGCACCCAACTGATCTTCAGCATCTTTTACTTTCACCAGCGTTTCTGGGTGA
GCAAAAACAGGAAGGCAAAATGCCGCAAAAAAGGGAATAAGGGCGACACGGAAATGTTGAATACTCATAC
TCTTCCTTTTTCAATATTATTGAAGCATTTATCAGGGTTATTGTCTCATGAGCGGATACATATTTGAATG
TATTTAGAAAAATAAACAAATAGGGGTTCCGCGCACATTTCCCCGAAAAGTGCCACCTGACGTCATTAAG
GATATTCACCATTATCGTCATTTAAATAGTCGCAAACGCGACTGTTCGGCTCCGGTGCCCGTCAGTGGGC
AGAGCGCACATCGCCCACAGTCCCCGAGAAGTTGGGGGGAGGGGTCGGCAATTGAACCGGTGCCTAGAGA
AGGTGGCGCGGGGTAAACTGGGAAAGTGATGTCGTGTACTGGCTCCGCCTTTTTCCCGAGGGTGGGGGAG
AACCGTATATAAGTGCAGTAGTCGCCGTGAACGTTCTTTTTCGCAACGGGTTTGCCGCCAGAACACAGGT
GTCGTGACGCGAATACGACTCACTATAGGGAGACCCAAGCTTGGATCCCATCGATTTAAAGCTATGGAGC
AAAAGCTCATTTCTGAAGAGGACTTGAATGAAATGGAGCAAAAGCTCATTTCTGAAGAGGACTTGAATGA
AATGGAGCAAAAGCTCATTTCTGAAGAGGACTTGAATGAAATGGAGCAAAAGCTCATTTCTGAAGAGGAC
TTGAATGAAATGGAGCAAAAGCTCATTTCTGAAGAGGACTTGAATGAAATGGAGAGCTTGGGCGACCTCA
CCATGGAGCAAAAGCTCATTTCTGAAGAGGACTTGAATTTAAGATCTATGGCTTTTCAACAGAGCACAGC
TGCTTCTCTCACCAGTCCTAGAAGTGGGAATCCTGGCTATATAGTTGGGAAGCCACTCTTGGCTCTGACT
GATGATATAAGTTACTCAGTATCCTTTTTAGAGCTGGGTGGCCTGTTGCAGCCTAATGAGAAAAGCTGCA
AAGGCTTTCAAACTTATGTTAGACTAGCCAAAGGTGAGGAATTTTTTGTTCATTATAATGAGGTACTTAT
ATACTAATATATGGTTAATCATTTTTGGAATCTAGTTGTCTCTCTGTGGTTTTCTGAGGAAAAAAATCAC
AAATTTGTGACTCGAACATTATGATAGTAATACAAAATAAATAGCATTAAAGGAGAATGAGAACATAAAT
TTTGCAATGCTGCCTCCTTTTTTTTTCTGTTATGATGTCCTTGATCATCACTTTTCCACCTTGGATGACC
CTCTTACAGAGCCAGGGTAATGGAAGTTGCTCTGTTAAAAGACATGAAGTGCAGTTTGGAGTGAATGCAA
TATCTGGATGCAAGCTCAGGATGCCCGCCATGAAGATCGAGTGCCGCATCACCGGCACCCTGAACGGCGT
GGAGTTCGAGCTGGTGGGCGGCGGAGAGGGCACCCCCGAGCAGGGCCGCATGACCAACAAGATGAAGAGC
ACCAAAGGCGCCCTGACCTTCAGCCCCTACCTGCTGAGCCACGTGATGGGCTACGGCTTCTACCACTTCG
GCACCTACCCCAGCGGCTACGAGAACCCCTTCCTGCACGCCATCAACAACGGCGGCTACACCAACACCCG
CATCGAGAAGTACGAGGACGGCGGCGTGCTGCACGTGAGCTTCAGCTACCGCTACGAGGCCGGCCGCGTG
ATCGGCGACTTCAAGGTGGTGGGCACCGGCTTCCCCGAGGACAGCGTGATCTTCACCGACAAGATCATCC
GCAGCAACGCCACCGTGGAGCACCTGCACCCCATGGGCGATAACGTGCTGGTGGGCAGCTTCGCCCGCAC
CTTCAGCCTGCGCGACGGCGGCTACTACAGCTTCGTGGTGGACAGCCACATGCACTTCAAGAGCGCCATC
CACCCCAGCATCCTGCAGAACGGGGGCCCCATGTTCGCCTTCCGCCGCGTGGAGGAGCTGCACAGCAACA
CCGAGCTGGGCATCGTGGAGTACCAGCACGCCTTCAAGACCCCCATCGCCTTCGCCAGATCTCGAGCTCG
AATCGATGTCGAGGATTACAAGGATGACGACGATAAGGACTATAAGGACGATGATGACAAGGACTACAAA
GATGATGACGATAAATAGGGCCCGGTACC
Features (pLannotate 1.2.2; 19 found; start..end, strand, type, name):
      1..19      -  promoter       SP6 promoter: promoter for bacteriophage SP6 RNA polymerase
     45..269     +  polyA_signal   bGH poly(A) signal: bovine growth hormone polyadenylation signal
    310..331     -  protein_bind   CAP binding site: CAP binding activates transcription in the presence of cAMP. E. coli catabolite activator protein
    344..436     -  CDS            lacI (fragment): lac repressor; lacI; The lac repressor binds to the lac operator to inhibit transcription in E. coli. This inhibition can be relieved by adding lactose or isopropyl-β-D-thiogalactopyranoside (IPTG).
    619..1207    -  rep_origin     ori: high-copy-number ColE1/pMB1/pBR322/pUC origin of replication
   1378..2238    -  CDS            AmpR: β-lactamase; bla; confers resistance to ampicillin, carbenicillin, and related antibiotics
   2239..2343    -  promoter       AmpR promoter: bla
   2447..2658    +  promoter       EF-1α core promoter: core promoter for human elongation factor EF-1α
   2672..2689    +  promoter       T7 promoter (fragment): promoter for bacteriophage T7 RNA polymerase
   2727..2756    +  CDS            Myc: Myc (human c-Myc proto-oncogene) epitope tag
   2766..2795    +  CDS            Myc: Myc (human c-Myc proto-oncogene) epitope tag
   2805..2834    +  CDS            Myc: Myc (human c-Myc proto-oncogene) epitope tag
   2844..2873    +  CDS            Myc: Myc (human c-Myc proto-oncogene) epitope tag
   2883..2912    +  CDS            Myc: Myc (human c-Myc proto-oncogene) epitope tag
   2946..2975    +  CDS            Myc: Myc (human c-Myc proto-oncogene) epitope tag
   2991..3113    +  CDS            Tctn3 (fragment): TECT3_MOUSE - Also known as Tect3. Experimental evidence at protein level: Swiss-Prot protein existence level 1. Part of the tectonic-like complex which is required for tissue-specific ciliogenesis and may regulate ciliary membrane composition. May be involved in apoptosis regulation (By similarity). Necessary for signal transduction through the sonic hedgehog (Shh) signaling pathway. From Mus musculus (Mouse).
   3425..3520    +  CDS            Tctn3 (fragment): TECT3_MOUSE - Also known as Tect3. Experimental evidence at protein level: Swiss-Prot protein existence level 1. Part of the tectonic-like complex which is required for tissue-specific ciliogenesis and may regulate ciliary membrane composition. May be involved in apoptosis regulation (By similarity). Necessary for signal transduction through the sonic hedgehog (Shh) signaling pathway. From Mus musculus (Mouse).
   3521..4186    +  CDS            ppluGFP2: ppluGFP2 is a basic (constitutively fluorescent) green fluorescent protein published in 2004, derived from Pontellina plumata.
   4214..4285    +  CDS            3xFLAG: three tandem FLAG® epitope tags
