[The description below was written by a language model from this plasmid's Addgene catalogue record and pLannotate feature annotations shown in this document.]
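Description:
TCTN3 minigene (pAVA3939) is a small (about 4.3 kb) mammalian expression plasmid built on an EFS-BGHpolyA backbone and assembled by Gibson cloning. It is propagated in E. coli through a high-copy ColE1/pUC-type origin and selected with ampicillin via the β-lactamase gene and its native promoter. The record lists no mammalian selection marker, so the plasmid appears suited to transient transfection. Remnants of cloning-vector sequence (a CAP binding site, a lacI fragment, an SP6 promoter and a partial T7 promoter) are also annotated but have no evident role in the design.

The payload is a single transcription unit driven by the EF-1α core (EFS) promoter and terminated by the bovine growth hormone polyadenylation signal. It encodes six tandem Myc epitopes, followed by a segment of human TCTN3 comprising exon 10, intron 10 and exon 11, then copGFP (annotated as ppluGFP2, the Pontellina plumata green fluorescent protein) and a C-terminal 3xFLAG tag. The feature table shows two TCTN3 coding fragments separated by an unannotated gap of roughly 300 nt, consistent with the retained intron. These fragments are labelled by homology to mouse Tctn3, whereas the catalogue entry gives the species as human.

In a minigene of this layout, the N-terminal Myc tags mark all translated products. Downstream copGFP fluorescence and FLAG reactivity would presumably depend on how intron 10 is processed, although the record does not spell out the readout. The plasmid was deposited with a study that used a forward genetic approach to identify human pathways acting on nuclear non-coding RNAs, which suggests use as a reporter of TCTN3 pre-mRNA processing in human cells.
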