Addgene plasmid #239345: TCTN3 minigene (pAVA3939)
Purpose: Expresses TCTN3 minigene (EFS-6xMyc-TCTN3-Ex10-I10-Ex11-copGFP-3xFLAG)
Depositing lab: Andrei Alexandrov. Depositing organization: Clemson University. Publication: Identification of human pathways acting on nuclear non-coding RNAs using the Mirror forward genetic approach. Che R, Panah M, Mirani B, Knowles K, Ostapovich A, Majumdar D, Chen X, DeSimone J, White W, Noonan M, Luo H, Alexandrov A. Nat Commun. 2025 May 22;16(1):4741. doi: 10.1038/s41467-025-59998-3. PubMed 40399278.
Backbone
  Vector backbone: EFS-BGHpolyA
  Vector type: Mammalian Expression
Growth in bacteria
  Bacterial resistance: Ampicillin, 100 μg/mL
  Growth temperature: 37°C
  Growth strain: DH5alpha
  Copy number: High Copy
Gene/Insert
  Gene/Insert name: EFS-6xMyc-TCTN3-Ex10-I10-Ex11-copGFP-3xFLAG-BGH polyA
  Species: H. sapiens (human)
  Entrez Gene: TCTN3 (a.k.a. C10orf61, JBTS18, OFD4, TECT3)
  Tag / fusion protein: 6xMyc (N terminal on insert); CopGFP (C terminal on insert); 3xFLAG (C terminal on insert)
  Cloning method: Gibson Cloning
  Sequencing primers: 5′ CCGTATATAAGTGCAGTAGTCG
Terms and licenses: Academic/Nonprofit Terms; Industry Terms: Not Available to Industry
Depositor comments: Please visit https://doi.org/10.1101/2024.09.26.615073 for bioRxiv preprint.
How to cite: TCTN3 minigene (pAVA3939) was a gift from Andrei Alexandrov (Addgene plasmid # 239345 ; http://n2t.net/addgene:239345 ; RRID:Addgene_239345)
